Addgene plasmid #91826: pMS050
Purpose: Codon-optimized mScarlet-I donor for the SapTrap cloning system
Depositing lab: Bob Goldstein. Depositing organization: University of North Carolina at Chapel Hill. Publication: SapTrap assembly of repair templates for Cas9-triggered homologous recombination with a self-excising cassette. Dickinson D, Slabodnick M, Chen A, Goldstein B. MicroPubl Biol. 2018 May 1;2018:10.17912/W2KT0N. doi: 10.17912/W2KT0N. PubMed 32550377.
Backbone
  Vector backbone: pDONR221
  Vector type: Worm Expression, CRISPR
Growth in bacteria
  Bacterial resistance: Kanamycin, 50 μg/mL
  Growth temperature: 37°C
  Growth strain: DH5alpha
  Copy number: High Copy
Gene/Insert
  Gene/Insert name: mScarlet-I-C1
  Species: Synthetic
  Insert size (bp): 849
  Cloning method: Gateway Cloning
  Sequencing primers: 5′ M13-F20; 3′ T7
Terms and licenses: Academic/Nonprofit Terms; Industry Terms: Not Available to Industry
How to cite: pMS050 was a gift from Bob Goldstein (Addgene plasmid # 91826 ; http://n2t.net/addgene:91826 ; RRID:Addgene_91826)
