[The description below was written by a language model from this plasmid's Addgene catalogue record and pLannotate feature annotations shown in this document.]
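Description:
pMS050 is a small (about 3.4 kb) bacterial donor plasmid built on the Gateway entry backbone pDONR221. It supplies a codon-optimized mScarlet-I coding module for the SapTrap cloning system. It is catalogued as a worm expression/CRISPR reagent, but the plasmid carries no eukaryotic promoter or worm regulatory elements of its own. It is a parts donor rather than an expression vector. It is propagated in E. coli at high copy from a ColE1/pUC-type origin and is selected with kanamycin through an aph(3')-Ia resistance gene.

The payload is an 849 bp synthetic insert, mScarlet-I-C1, encoding the rapidly maturing monomeric red fluorescent protein mScarlet-I. The insert was introduced by Gateway cloning and lies between the attL1 and attL2 sites, as expected for an entry clone. The remaining annotations are standard pDONR221 backbone features. A T7 promoter flanks the cassette and mainly serves as a sequencing primer site. The rrnB T1 and T2 terminators insulate the insert from upstream transcription. There are also short lacZα and lacI remnants with no evident function. The feature table does not annotate the restriction sites used for SapTrap assembly, so the details of how the fragment is released are not visible in the record.

According to the record and its associated publication title, the plasmid provides the fluorescent tag module when SapTrap is used to assemble repair templates for Cas9-triggered homologous recombination with a self-excising selection cassette. Such templates are used to knock red fluorescent protein tags into endogenous worm genes.
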