Features (pLannotate 1.2.2; 10 found; start..end, strand, type, name):
     63..651     -  rep_origin     ori: high-copy-number ColE1/pMB1/pBR322/pUC origin of replication
    798..1607    -  CDS            KanR: aminoglycoside phosphotransferase; aph(3')-Ia; confers resistance to kanamycin in bacteria or G418 (Geneticin®) in eukaryotes
   1741..1759    +  promoter       T7 promoter: promoter for bacteriophage T7 RNA polymerase
   1777..1876    +  protein_bind   attL2: mutant version of attL; recombination site for the Gateway® LR reaction LR Clonase™
   1885..2733    -  CDS            mScarlet-I: mScarlet-I is a basic (constitutively fluorescent) red fluorescent protein published in 2016, derived from synthetic construct. It is reported to be a rapidly-maturing monomer with moderate acid sensitivity.
   2742..2841    -  protein_bind   attL1: mutant version of attL; recombination site for the Gateway® LR reaction LR Clonase™
   2857..2893    +  CDS            lacZα (fragment): LacZα fragment of β-galactosidase; lacZ fragment
   2940..2983    -  terminator     rrnB T1 terminator: Escherichia coli rrnB; transcription terminator T1 from the E. coli rrnB gene
   3115..3142    +  terminator     rrnB T2 terminator: transcription terminator T2 from the E. coli rrnB gene
   3197..3289    -  CDS            lacI (fragment): lac repressor; lacI; The lac repressor binds to the lac operator to inhibit transcription in E. coli. This inhibition can be relieved by adding lactose or isopropyl-β-D-thiogalactopyranoside (IPTG).
>Addgene plasmid #91826 | pMS050 | addgene full sequence | sequence record 178584 | Addgene NGS Result
AACATGTGAGCAAAAGGCCAGCAAAAGGCCAGGAACCGTAAAAAGGCCGCGTTGCTGGCGTTTTTCCATA
GGCTCCGCCCCCCTGACGAGCATCACAAAAATCGACGCTCAAGTCAGAGGTGGCGAAACCCGACAGGACT
ATAAAGATACCAGGCGTTTCCCCCTGGAAGCTCCCTCGTGCGCTCTCCTGTTCCGACCCTGCCGCTTACC
GGATACCTGTCCGCCTTTCTCCCTTCGGGAAGCGTGGCGCTTTCTCATAGCTCACGCTGTAGGTATCTCA
GTTCGGTGTAGGTCGTTCGCTCCAAGCTGGGCTGTGTGCACGAACCCCCCGTTCAGCCCGACCGCTGCGC
CTTATCCGGTAACTATCGTCTTGAGTCCAACCCGGTAAGACACGACTTATCGCCACTGGCAGCAGCCACT
GGTAACAGGATTAGCAGAGCGAGGTATGTAGGCGGTGCTACAGAGTTCTTGAAGTGGTGGCCTAACTACG
GCTACACTAGAAGAACAGTATTTGGTATCTGCGCTCTGCTGAAGCCAGTTACCTTCGGAAAAAGAGTTGG
TAGCTCTTGATCCGGCAAACAAACCACCGCTGGTAGCGGTGGTTTTTTTGTTTGCAAGCAGCAGATTACG
CGCAGAAAAAAAGGATCTCAAGAAGATCCTTTGATCTTTTCTACGGGGTCTGACGCTCAGTGGAACGACG
CGTAACTCACGTTAAGGGATTTTGGTCATGAGCTTGCGCCGTCCCGTCAAGTCAGCGTAATGCTCTGCCA
GTGTTACAACCAATTAACCAATTCTGATTAGAAAAACTCATCGAGCATCAAATGAAACTGCAATTTATTC
ATATCAGGATTATCAATACCATATTTTTGAAAAAGCCGTTTCTGTAATGAAGGAGAAAACTCACCGAGGC
AGTTCCATAGGATGGCAAGATCCTGGTATCGGTCTGCGATTCCGACTCGTCCAACATCAATACAACCTAT
TAATTTCCCCTCGTCAAAAATAAGGTTATCAAGTGAGAAATCACCATGAGTGACGACTGAATCCGGTGAG
AATGGCAAAAGTTTATGCATTTCTTTCCAGACTTGTTCAACAGGCCAGCCATTACGCTCGTCATCAAAAT
CACTCGCATCAACCAAACCGTTATTCATTCGTGATTGCGCCTGAGCGAGACGAAATACGCGATCGCTGTT
AAAAGGACAATTACAAACAGGAATCGAATGCAACCGGCGCAGGAACACTGCCAGCGCATCAACAATATTT
TCACCTGAATCAGGATATTCTTCTAATACCTGGAATGCTGTTTTTCCGGGGATCGCAGTGGTGAGTAACC
ATGCATCATCAGGAGTACGGATAAAATGCTTGATGGTCGGAAGAGGCATAAATTCCGTCAGCCAGTTTAG
TCTGACCATCTCATCTGTAACATCATTGGCAACGCTACCTTTGCCATGTTTCAGAAACAACTCTGGCGCA
TCGGGCTTCCCATACAAGCGATAGATTGTCGCACCTGATTGCCCGACATTATCGCGAGCCCATTTATACC
CATATAAATCAGCATCCATGTTGGAATTTAATCGCGGCCTCGACGTTTCCCGTTGAATATGGCTCATAAC
ACCCCTTGTATTACTGTTTATGTAAGCAGACAGTTTTATTGTTCATGATGATATATTTTTATCTTGTGCA
ATGTAACATCAGAGATTTTGAGACACGGGCCAGAGCTGCCAGGAAACAGCTATGACCATGTAATACGACT
CACTATAGGGGATATCAGCTGGATGGCAAATAATGATTTTATTTTGACTGATAGTGACCTGTTCGTTGCA
ACAAATTGATAAGCAATGCTTTCTTATAATGCCAACTTTGTACAAGAAAGCTGGGTGCTCTTCGCTTGTA
GAGCTCGTCCATTCCTCCGGTGGAGTGACGTCCCTCGGAACGCTCGTATTGCTCGACGACGGTGTAGTCC
TCGTTGTGGGAGGTGATGTCGAGCTTACGGTCGACGTTGTAGGCTCCTGGCATTTGGACTGGCTTCTTGG
CCTTGTAGGTGGTCTGAAAATTTAAATCAGATTAGTTAGTTAGTAAAATCATGTTTAAACTTACCTTGAA
GTCGGCGAGGTAACGTCCTCCGTCCTTGAGACGGAGGGCCATCTTGATGTCTCCCTTGAGGACTCCGTCC
TCTGGGTAGAGACGCTCGGTGGAGGCCTCCCATCCCATGGTCTTCTTTTGCATGACTGGTCCGTCTGGTG
GGAAGTTGGTTCCACGGAGCTTGACCTGAAAATTTAAATATGTATGGTTAGTTAGTACCGAACTGTTTAA
ACTTACCTTGTAGATGAGGGTTCCGTCCTCGAGGGAGGTGTCTTGGGTGACGGTGACGGCTCCTCCGTCC
TCGAAGTTCATGACACGCTCCCACTTGAATCCCTCTGGGAAGGATTGCTTGTAGTAGTCTGGGATGTCGG
CTGGGTGCTTGATGAAGGCACGGGATCCGTACATGAATTGTGGGGAGAGGATGTCCCAGGAGAATGGGAG
TGGTCCTCCCTGAAAATTTAAATAATCAGGGTTAGTTAGTATATATATGTTTAAACTTACCTTGGTGACC
TTGAGCTTGGCGGTTTGGGTTCCCTCGTATGGACGTCCCTCTCCCTCTCCCTCGATCTCGAACTCGTGTC
CGTTCATGGATCCCTCCATGTGGACCTTGAAACGCATGAACTCCTTGATGACGGCCTCTCCCTTGGAGAC
CATCGAAGAGCAGCCTGCTTTTTTGTACAAAGTTGGCATTATAAAAAAGCATTGCTCATCAATTTGTTGC
AACGAACAGGTCACTATCAGTCAAAATAAAATCATTATTTGGGGCCCGAGCTTAAGACTGGCCGTCGTTT
TACAACGTCGTGACTGGGAAAACATCCATGCTAGCGTTAACGCGAGAGTAGGGAACTGCCAGGCATCAAA
TAAAACGAAAGGCTCAGTCGGAAGACTGGGCCTTTCGTTTTATCTGTTGTTTGTCGGTGAACGCTCTCCT
GAGTAGGACAAATCCGCCGGGAGCGGATTTGAACGTTGTGAAGCAACGGCCCGGAGGGTGGCGGGCAGGA
CGCCCGCCATAAACTGCCAGGCATCAAACTAAGCAGAAGGCCATCCTGACGGATGGCCTTTTTGCGTTTC
TACAAACTCTTCCTGGCTAGCGGTACGCGTATTAATTGCGTTGCGCTCACTGCCCGCTTTCCAGTCGGGA
AACCTGTCGTGCCAGCTGCATTAATGAATCGGCCAACGCGCGGGGAGAGGCGGTTTGCGTATTGGGCGCT
CTTCCGCTTCCTCGCTCACTGACTCGCTGCGCTCGGTCGTTCGGCTGCGGCGAGCGGTATCAGCTCACTC
AAAGGCGGTAATACGGTTATCCACAGAATCAGGGGATAACGCAGGAAAG
